>Addgene plasmid #105241 | pPBbsr2-4031NES | depositor full sequence | sequence record 204313 | pPBbsr2-4031NES sequence 9116 bps
CTAAATTGTAAGCGTTAATATTTTGTTAAAATTCGCGTTAAATTTTTGTTAAATCAGCTCATTTTTTAAC
CAATAGGCCGAAATCGGCAAAATCCCTTATAAATCAAAAGAATAGACCGAGATAGGGT
[37 nt withheld, positions 129-165]
AAAGAACGTGGACTCCAACGTCAAAGG
[49 nt withheld, positions 193-241]
T
[91 nt withheld, positions 243-333]
G
[124 nt withheld, positions 335-458]
CCCATTCGCCATTCAGGCTGCGCAACTGTTGGGAAGGGCGATCGGTGCGGGCCTCTTCGCTATTACGCCA
GCTGGCGAAAGGGGGATGTGCTGCAAGGCGATTAAGTTGGGTAACGCCAGGGTTTTCCCAGTCACGACGT
TGTAAAACGACGGCCAGTGAGCGCGCGTAATACGACTCACTATAGGGCGAATTGGGGCGCGCCATTCTAG
ATTAACCCTAGAAAGATAGTCTGCGTAAAATTGACGCATGCATTCTTGAAATATTGCTCTCTCTTTCTAA
ATAGCGCGAATCCGTCGCTGTGCATTTAGGACATCTCAGTCGCCGCTTGGAGCTCCCGTGAGGCGTGCTT
GTCAATGCGGTAAGTGTCACTGATTTTGAACTATAACGACCGCGTGAGTCAAAATGACGCATGATTATCT
TTTACGTGACTTTTAAGATTTAACTCATACGATAATTATATTGTTATTTCATGTTCTACTTACGTGATAA
CTTATTATATATATATTTTCTTGTTATAGATATCAACTAGAATGCTAGCATGGGCCCATCTCGACATTGA
TTATTGACTAGTTATTAATAGTAATCAATTACGGGGTCATTAGTTCATAGCCCATATATGGAGTTCCGCG
TTACATAACTTACGGTAAATGGCCCGCCTGGCTGACCGCCCAACGACCCCCGCCCATTGACGTCAATAAT
GACGTATGTTCCCATAGTAACGCCAATAGGGACTTTCCATTGACGTCAATGGGTGGACTATTTACGGTAA
ACTGCCCACTTGGCAGTACATCAAGTGTATCATATGCCAAGTACGCCCCCTATTGACGTCAATGACGGTA
AATGGCCCGCCTGGCATTATGCCCAGTACATGACCTTATGGGACTTTCCTACTTGGCAGTACATCTACGT
ATTAGTCATCGCTATTACCATGGGTCGAGGTGAGCCCCACGTTCTGCTTCACTCTCCCCATCTCCCCCCC
CTCCCCACCCCCAATTTTGTATTTATTTATTTTTTAATTATTTTGTGCAGCGATGGGGGCGGGGGGGGGG
GGGGCGCGCGCCAGGCGGGGCGGGGCGGGGCGAGGGGCGGGGCGGGGCGAGGCGGAGAGGTGCGGCGGCA
GCCAATCAGAGCGGCGCGCTCCGAAAGTTTCCTTTTATGGCGAGGCGGCGGCGGCGGCGGCCCTATAAAA
AGCGAAGCGCGCGGCGGGCGGGAGTCGCTGCGTTGCCTTCGCCCCGTGCCCCGCTCCGCGCCGCCTCGCG
CCGCCCGCCCCGGCTCTGACTGACCGCGTTACTCCCACAGGTGAGCGGGCGGGACGGCCCTTCTCCTCCG
GGCTGTAATTAGCGCTTGGTTTAATGACGGCTCGTTTCTTTTCTGTGGCTGCGTGAAAGCCTTAAAGGGC
TCCGGGAGGGCCCTTTGTGCGGGGGGGAGCGGCTCGGGGGGTGCGTGCGTGTGTGTGTGCGTGGGGAGCG
CCGCGTGCGGCCCGCGCTGCCCGGCGGCTGTGAGCGCTGCGGGCGCGGCGCGGGGCTTTGTGCGCTCCGC
GTGTGCGCGAGGGGAGCGCGGCCGGGGGCGGTGCCCCGCGGTGCGGGGGGGCTGCGAGGGGAACAAAGGC
TGCGTGCGGGGTGTGTGCGTGGGGGGGTGAGCAGGGGGTGTGGGCGCGGCGGTCGGGCTGTAACCCCCCC
CTGCACCCCCCTCCCCGAGTTGCTGAGCACGGCCCGGCTTCGGGTGCGGGGCTCCGTGCGGGGCGTGGCG
CGGGGCTCGCCGTGCCGGGCGGGGGGTGGCGGCAGGTGGGGGTGCCGGGCGGGGCGGGGCCGCCTCGGGC
CGGGGAGGGCTCGGGGGAGGGGCGCGGCGGCCCCGGAGCGCCGGCGGCTGTCGAGGCGCGGCGAGCCGCA
GCCATTGCCTTTTATGGTAATCGTGCGAGAGGGCGCAGGGACTTCCTTTGTCCCAAATCTGGCGGAGCCG
AAATCTGGGAGGCGCCGCCGCACCCCCTCTAGCGGGCGCGGGCGAAGCGGTGCGGCGCCGGCAGGAAGGA
AATGGGCGGGGAGGGCCTTCGTGCGTCGCCGCGCCGCCGTCCCCTTCTCCATCTCCAGCCTCGGGGCTGC
CGCAGGGGGACGGCTGCCTTCGGGGGGGACGGGGCAGGGCGGGGTTCGGCTTCTGGCGTGTGACCGGCGG
CTCTAGAGCCTCTGCTAACCATGTTCATGCCTTCTTCTTTTTCCTACAGCTCCTGGGCAACGTGCTGGTT
GTTGTGCTGTCTCATCATTTTGGCAAAGAATTCGGCATGGTGAGCAAGGGCGAGGAGCTGTTCACCGGGG
TGGTGCCCATCCTGGTCGAGCTGGACGGCGACGTAAACGGCCACAAGTTCAGCGTGTCCGGCGAGGGCGA
GGGCGATGCCACCTACGGCAAGCTGACCCTGAAGCTTCTATGCACCACCGGCAAGCTGCCCGTGCCCTGG
CCCACCCTCGTGACCACCCTGGGCTACGGCCTGCAGTGCTTCGCCCGCTACCCCGACCACATGAAGCAGC
ACGACTTCTTCAAGTCCGCCATGCCCGAAGGCTACGTCCAGGAGCGCACCATCTTCTTCAAGGACGACGG
CAACTACAAGACCCGCGCCGAGGTGAAGTTCGAGGGCGACACCCTGGTGAACCGCATCGAGCTGAAGGGC
ATCGACTTCAAGGAGGACGGCAACATCCTGGGGCACAAGCTGGAGTACAACTACAACAGCCACAACGTCT
ATATCACCGCCGACAAGCAGAAGAACGGCATCAAGGCCAACTTCAAGATCCGCCACAACATCGAGGACGG
CGGCGTGCAGCTCGCCGACCACTACCAGCAGAACACCCCCATCGGCGACGGCCCCGTGCTGCTGCCCGAC
AACCACTACCTGAGCTACCAGTCCGCCCTGTTCAAAGACCCCAACGAGAAGCGCGATCACATGGTCCTGC
TGGAGTTCCTGACCGCCGCCGGGATCACTGAGGGCATGAACGAGCTGTACCTCGAGAAGTTTTCTCAAGA
ACAGATCGGCGAAAACATTGTGTGCAGGGTCATTTGTACCACGGGTCAAATTCCCATCCGAGATTTGTCA
GCTGATATTTCACAAGTGCTTAAGGAAAAACGATCCATAAAGAAAGTTTGGACATTTGGTAGAAACCCAG
CCTGTGACTATCATTTAGGAAACATTTCAAGACTGTCAAATAAGCATTTCCAAATACTACTAGGAGAAGA
CGGTAACCTTTTATTGAATGACATTTCCACTAATGGGACCTGGTTAAATGGGCAAAAAGTCGAGAAGAAC
AGCAATCAGTTACTGTCCCAAGGTGATGAAATAACCGTTGGTGTAGGCGTGGAATCAGATATTTTATCTC
TGGTCATTTTCATAAACGACAAATTTAAGCAGTGCCTGGAGCAGAACAAAGTTGATCGCGGTACCAGTGC
TGGTGGTAGTGCTGGTGGTAGTGCTGGTGGTAGTGCTGGTGGTAGTGCTGGTGGTTCCGGCAGTGCTGGT
GGTAGTGCTGGTGGTAGTACCAGTGCTGGTGGTAGTGCTGGTGGTAGTGCTGGTGGTAGTGCTGGTGGTA
GTGCTGGTGGTTCCGGCAGTGCTGGTGGTAGTGCTGGTGGTAGTACCAGTGCTGGTGGTAGTGCTGGTGG
TAGTGCTGGTGGTAGTGCTGGTGGTAGTGCTGGTGGTTCCGGCAGTGCTGGTGGTAGTGCTGGTGGTAGT
ACCAGTGCTGGTGGTAGTGCTGGTGGTAGTGCTGGTGGTAGTGCTGGTGGTAGTGCTGGTGGTTCCGGAG
GCAGCGGCGAGGGCAGCACCAAGATGAGGAGGGTGGCCACCCTGGTGGACCTGGGCACCGGCGGCAGCGA
GCTGGGCGGCCGCATGGTGAGCAAGGGCGAGGAGCTGTTCACCGGGGTGGTGCCCATCCTGGTCGAGCTG
GACGGCGACGTAAACGGCCACAGGTTCAGCGTGTCCGGCGAGGGCGAGGGCGATGCCACCTACGGCAAGC
TGACCCTGAAGTTCATCTGCACCACCGGCAAGCTGCCCGTGCCCTGGCCCACCCTCGTGACCACCCTGAC
CTGGGGCGTGCAGTGCTTCAGCCGCTACCCCGACCACATGAAGCAGCACGACTTCTTCAAGTCCGCCATG
CCCGAAGGCTACGTCCAGGAGCGTACCATCTTCTTCAAGGACGACGGCAACTACAAGACCCGCGCCGAGG
TGAAGTTCGAGGGCGACACCCTGGTGAACCGCATCGAGCTGAAGGGCATCGGCTTCAAGGAGGACGGCAA
CATCCTGGGGCACAAGCTAGAGTACAACTACATCAGCCACAACGTCTATATCACCGCCGACAAGCAGAAG
AACGGCATCAAGGCCCACTTCAAGATCCGCCACAACATCGAGGACGGCGGCGTGCAGCTCGCCGACCACT
ACCAGCAGAACACCCCCATCGGCGACGGCCCCGTGCTGCTGCCCGACAACCACTACCTGAGCACCCAGTC
CGCCCTGAGCAAAGACCCCAACGAGAAGCGCGATCACATGGTCCTGCTGGAGTTCGTGACCGCCGCCGGG
ATCACTCTCGGCATGGACGAGCTGTCTAGACTGCAGCTGCCTCCTCTGGAACGCCTGACTCTGGATTAAG
TCGAGGGCCGGCGCGCCGCGGCCGGCCGCGGTAACAATTGTTAACTAACTTAAGCTAGCAACGGTTTCCC
TCTAGCGGGATCAATTCCGCCCCCCCCCCCTAACGTTACTGGCCGAAGCCGCTTGGAATAAGGCCGGTGT
GCGTTTGTCTATATGTTATTTTCCACCATATTGCCGTCTTTTGGCAATGTGAGGGCCCGGAAACCTGGCC
CTGTCTTCTTGACGAGCATTCCTAGGGGTCTTTCCCCTCTCGCCAAAGGAATGCAAGGTCTGTTGAATGT
CGTGAAGGAAGCAGTTCCTCTGGAAGCTTCTTGAAGACAAACAACGTCTGTAGCGACCCTTTGCAGGCAG
CGGAACCCCCCACCTGGCGACAGGTGCCTCTGCGGCCAAAAGCCACGTGTATAAGATACACCTGCAAAGG
CGGCACAACCCCAGTGCCACGTTGTGAGTTGGATAGTTGTGGAAAGAGTCAAATGGCTCTCCTCAAGCGT
ATTCAACAAGGGGCTGAAGGATGCCCAGAAGGTACCCCATTGTATGGGATCTGATCTGGGGCCTCGGTGC
ACATGCTTTACATGTGTTTAGTCGAGGTTAAAAAACGTCTAGGCCCCCCGAACCACGGGGACGTGGTTTT
CCTTTGAAAAACACGATAATACCATGGTCATGAAAACATTTAACATTTCTCAACAAGATCTAGAATTAGT
AGAAGTAGCGACAGAGAAGATTACAATGCTTTATGAGGATAATAAACATCATGTGGGAGCGGCAATTCGT
ACGAAAACAGGAGAAATCATTTCGGCAGTACATATTGAAGCGTATATAGGACGAGTAACTGTTTGTGCAG
AAGCCATTGCGATTGGTAGTGCAGTTTCGAATGGACAAAAGGATTTTGACACGATTGTAGCTGTTAGACA
CCCTTATTCTGACGAAGTAGATAGAAGTATTCGAGTGGTAAGTCCTTGTGGTATGTGTAGGGAGTTGATT
TCAGACTATGCACCAGATTGTTTTGTGTTAATAGAAATGAATGGCAAGTTAGTCAAAACTACGATTGAAG
AACTCATTCCACTCAAATATACCCGAAATTAAAAGTCGAGATGCATCGATGATCTAGAGCTCGCTGATCA
GCCTCGACTGTGCCTTCTAGTTGCCAGCCATCTGTTGTTTGCCCCTCCCCCGTGCCTTCCTTGACCCTGG
AAGGTGCCACTCCCACTGTCCTTTCCTAATAAAATGAGGAAATTGCATCGCATTGTCTGAGTAGGTGTCA
TTCTATTCTGGGGGGTGGGGTGGGGCAGGACAGCAAGGGGGAGGATTGGGAAGACAATAGCAGGCATGCT
GGGGATGCGGTGGGCTCTATGGCTTCTGAGGCGGAAAGAACCTGCAGCCCAAGCTTGGCGTAATCATGGT
CATAGCTGTTTCCTGTGTGAAATTGTTATCCGCTCACAATTCCACACAACATACGAGCCGGAAGCATAAA
GTGTAAAGCCTGGGGTGCCTAATGAGTGAGCTAACTCACATTAATTGCGTTGCGCTCACTGCCCGCTTTC
CAGTCGGGAAACCTGTCGTGCCAGCGGATCTTAAAAGTTTTGTTACTTTATAGAAGAAATTTTGAGTTTT
TGTTTTTTTTTAATAAATAAATAAACATAAATAAATTGTTTGTTGAATTTATTATTAGTATGTAAGTGTA
AATATAATAAAACTTAATATCTATTCAAATTAATAAATAAACCTCGATATACAGACCGATAAAACACATG
CGTCAATTTTACGCATGATTATCTTTAACGTACGTCACAATATGATTATCTTTCTAGGGTTAATCTAGTA
TACGCGTTTAATTAATCCAGCTTTTGTTCCCTTTAGTGAGGGTTAATTGCGCGCTTGGCGTAATCATGGT
CATAGCTGTTTCCTGTGTGAAATTGTTATCCGCTCACAATTCCACACAACATACGAGCCGGAAGCATAAA
GTGTAAAGCCTGGGGTGCCTAATGAGTGAGCTAACTCACATTAATTGCGTTGCGCTCACTGCCCGCTTTC
CAGTCGGGAAACCTGTCGTGCCAGCTGCATTAATGAATCGGCCAACGCGCGGGGAGAGGCGGTTTGCGTA
TTGGGCGCTCTTCCGCTTCCTCGCTCACTGACTCGCTGCGCTCGGTCGTTCGGCTGCGGCGAGCGGTATC
AGCTCACTCAAAGGCGGTAATACGGTTATCCACAGAATCAGGGGATAACGCAGGAAAGAACATGTGAGCA
AAAGGCCAGCAAAAGGCCAGGAACCGTAAAAAGGCCGCGTTGCTGGCGTTTTTCCATAGGCTCCGCCCCC
CTGACGAGCATCACAAAAATCGACGCTCAAGTCAGAGGTGGCGAAACCCGACAGGACTATAAAGATACCA
GGCGTTTCCCCCTGGAAGCTCCCTCGTGCGCTCTCCTGTTCCGACCCTGCCGCTTACCGGATACCTGTCC
GCCTTTCTCCCTTCGGGAAGCGTGGCGCTTTCTCATAGCTCACGCTGTAGGTATCTCAGTTCGGTGTAGG
TCGTTCGCTCCAAGCTGGGCTGTGTGCACGAACCCCCCGTTCAGCCCGACCGCTGCGCCTTATCCGGTAA
CTATCGTCTTGAGTCCAACCCGGTAAGACACGACTTATCGCCACTGGCAGCAGCCACTGGTAACAGGATT
AGCAGAGCGAGGTATGTAGGCGGTGCTACAGAGTTCTTGAAGTGGTGGCCTAACTACGGCTACACTAGAA
GGACAGTATTTGGTATCTGCGCTCTGCTGAAGCCAGTTACCTTCGGAAAAAGAGTTGGTAGCTCTTGATC
CGGCAAACAAACCACCGCTGGTAGCGGTGGTTTTTTTGTTTGCAAGCAGCAGATTACGCGCAGAAAAAAA
GGATCTCAAGAAGATCCTTTGATCTTTTCTACGGGGTCTGACGCTCAGTGGAACGAAAACTCACGTTAAG
GGATTTTGGTCATGAGATTATCAAAAAGGATCTTCACCTAGATCCTTTTAAATTAAAAATGAAGTTTTAA
ATCAATCTAAAGTATATATGAGTAAACTTGGTCTGACAGTTACCAATGCTTAATCAGTGAGGCACCTATC
TCAGCGATCTGTCTATTTCGTTCATCCATAGTTGCCTGACTCCCCGTCGTGTAGATAACTACGATACGGG
AGGGCTTACCATCTGGCCCCAGTGCTGCAATGATACCGCGAGACCCACGCTCACCGGCTCCAGATTTATC
AGCAATAAACCAGCCAGCCGGAAGGGCCGAGCGCAGAAGTGGTCCTGCAACTTTATCCGCCTCCATCCAG
TCTATTAATTGTTGCCGGGAAGCTAGAGTAAGTAGTTCGCCAGTTAATAGTTTGCGCAACGTTGTTGCCA
TTGCTACAGGCATCGTGGTGTCACGCTCGTCGTTTGGTATGGCTTCATTCAGCTCCGGTTCCCAACGATC
AAGGCGAGTTACATGATCCCCCATGTTGTGCAAAAAAGCGGTTAGCTCCTTCGGTCCTCCGATCGTTGTC
AGAAGTAAGTTGGCCGCAGTGTTATCACTCATGGTTATGGCAGCACTGCATAATTCTCTTACTGTCATGC
CATCCGTAAGATGCTTTTCTGTGACTGGTGAGTACTCAACCAAGTCATTCTGAGAATAGTGTATGCGGCG
ACCGAGTTGCTCTTGCCCGGCGTCAATACGGGATAATACCGCGCCACATAGCAGAACTTTAAAAGTGCTC
ATCATTGGAAAACGTTCTTCGGGGCGAAAACTCTCAAGGATCTTACCGCTGTTGAGATCCAGTTCGATGT
AACCCACTCGTGCACCCAACTGATCTTCAGCATCTTTTACTTTCACCAGCGTTTCTGGGTGAGCAAAAAC
AGGAAGGCAAAATGCCGCAAAAAAGGGAATAAGGGCGACACGGAAATGTTGAATACTCATACTCTTCCTT
TTTCAATATTATTGAAGCATTTATCAGGGTTATTGTCTCATGAGCGGATACATATTTGAATGTATTTAGA
AAAATAAACAAATAGGGGTTCCGCGCACATTTCCCCGAAAAGTGCCAC
Features (pLannotate 1.2.2; 25 found; start..end, strand, type, name):
     30..458     -  rep_origin     f1 ori (sequence partly withheld): f1 bacteriophage origin of replication; arrow indicates direction of (+) strand synthesis
    463..618     -  CDS            lacZα (fragment): LacZα fragment of β-galactosidase; lacZ fragment
    626..644     +  promoter       T7 promoter: promoter for bacteriophage T7 RNA polymerase
   1011..1390    +  enhancer       CMV enhancer: human cytomegalovirus immediate early enhancer
   1393..1668    +  promoter       chicken β-actin promoter: No description available
   1669..2677    +  intron         chimeric intron: chimera between introns from chicken β-actin and rabbit β-globin
   2735..3448    +  CDS            YPet: YPet is a basic (constitutively fluorescent) yellow fluorescent protein published in 2005, derived from Aequorea victoria. It has moderate acid sensitivity.
   3425..3877    +  CDS            RAD53 (fragment): RAD53_YEAST - Also known as MEC2, SAD1, SPK1. Experimental evidence at protein level: Swiss-Prot protein existence level 1. Controls S-phase checkpoint as well as G1 and G2 DNA damage checkpoints. Phosphorylates proteins on serine, threonine, and tyrosine. Prevents entry into anaphase and mitotic exit after DNA damage via regulation of the Polo kinase CDC5. Seems to be involved in the phosphorylation of RPH1. From Saccharomyces cerevisiae (strain ATCC 204508 / S288c) (Baker's yeast).
   4322..5033    +  CDS            CFP (fragment): cyan variant of GFP mammalian codon-optimized
   5169..5729    +  misc_feature   IRES: internal ribosome entry site (IRES) of the encephalomyocarditis virus (EMCV)
   5738..6157    +  CDS            bsr: BSR_BACCE - Experimental evidence at protein level: Swiss-Prot protein existence level 1. Catalyzes the deamination of the cytosine moiety of the antibiotics blasticidin S, cytomycin and acetylblasticidin S. From Bacillus cereus.
   6206..6430    +  polyA_signal   bGH poly(A) signal: bovine growth hormone polyadenylation signal
   6434..6450    +  promoter       SV40 promoter (fragment): SV40 enhancer and early promoter
   6501..6517    -  protein_bind   lac operator: The lac repressor binds to the lac operator to inhibit transcription in E. coli. This inhibition can be relieved by adding lactose or isopropyl-β-D-thiogalactopyranoside (IPTG). lac repressor encoded by lacI
   6525..6555    -  promoter       lac promoter: promoter for the E. coli lac operon
   6570..6591    -  protein_bind   CAP binding site: CAP binding activates transcription in the presence of cAMP. E. coli catabolite activator protein
   6604..6643    -  CDS            lacI (fragment): lac repressor; lacI; The lac repressor binds to the lac operator to inhibit transcription in E. coli. This inhibition can be relieved by adding lactose or isopropyl-β-D-thiogalactopyranoside (IPTG).
   6928..6946    -  promoter       T3 promoter: promoter for bacteriophage T3 RNA polymerase
   6991..7007    -  protein_bind   lac operator: The lac repressor binds to the lac operator to inhibit transcription in E. coli. This inhibition can be relieved by adding lactose or isopropyl-β-D-thiogalactopyranoside (IPTG). lac repressor encoded by lacI
   7015..7045    -  promoter       lac promoter: promoter for the E. coli lac operon
   7060..7081    -  protein_bind   CAP binding site: CAP binding activates transcription in the presence of cAMP. E. coli catabolite activator protein
   7094..7186    -  CDS            lacI (fragment): lac repressor; lacI; The lac repressor binds to the lac operator to inhibit transcription in E. coli. This inhibition can be relieved by adding lactose or isopropyl-β-D-thiogalactopyranoside (IPTG).
   7369..7957    -  rep_origin     ori: high-copy-number ColE1/pMB1/pBR322/pUC origin of replication
   8128..8988    -  CDS            AmpR: β-lactamase; bla; confers resistance to ampicillin, carbenicillin, and related antibiotics
   8989..9093    -  promoter       AmpR promoter: bla
