[The description below was written by a language model from this plasmid's Addgene catalogue record and pLannotate feature annotations shown in this document.]
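Description:
pPBbsr2-4031NES is a 9.1 kb mammalian expression plasmid built on the pPB backbone that encodes AMPK-EV, a genetically encoded FRET biosensor for AMP-activated protein kinase activity. In bacteria it is maintained through a high-copy ColE1/pUC-type origin and selected with ampicillin via the β-lactamase gene. An f1 origin and remnants of a lacZα/lac promoter cloning region, flanked by T7 and T3 promoters, are also present. The pPB name suggests a piggyBac transposon vector, which would allow stable genomic integration when a transposase is supplied, but the feature table does not annotate any transposon terminal repeats, so this cannot be confirmed from the record.

The roughly 2.3 kb insert is driven by the CAGGS promoter, annotated as the CMV enhancer, the chicken β-actin promoter and a chimeric β-actin/β-globin intron, which gives strong constitutive expression in mammalian cells. The biosensor open reading frame begins with the yellow fluorescent protein YPet, followed by a fragment of budding yeast RAD53, which probably acts as the phosphopeptide-binding module. An unannotated stretch comes next and presumably holds the linker and the AMPK substrate sequence. A cyan fluorescent protein completes the donor–acceptor pair. Phosphorylation of the sensor would be expected to alter its conformation and thereby the cyan-to-yellow energy transfer. The "NES" in the name suggests a nuclear export signal for cytoplasmic localisation, although no such element is annotated. Downstream, an EMCV IRES links the blasticidin S deaminase gene (bsr) to the same transcript, which ends at a bGH polyadenylation signal, so blasticidin selection enriches for cells expressing the sensor. The construct is intended for live-cell imaging of AMPK activity.
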