Addgene plasmid #105241: pPBbsr2-4031NES
Purpose: A Förster resonance energy transfer (FRET) biosensor for AMPK activity with cyan and yellow fluorescent protein.
Depositing lab: Michiyuki Matsuda. Depositing organization: Kyoto University, Graduate School of Biostudies. Publication: A Highly Sensitive FRET Biosensor for AMPK Exhibits Heterogeneous AMPK Responses among Cells and Organs. Konagaya Y, Terai K, Hirao Y, Takakura K, Imajo M, Kamioka Y, Sasaoka N, Kakizuka A, Sumiyama K, Asano T, Matsuda M. Cell Rep. 2017 Nov 28;21(9):2628-2638. doi: 10.1016/j.celrep.2017.10.113. PubMed 29186696.
Backbone
  Vector backbone: pPB
  Backbone size w/o insert (bp): 6800
  Total vector size (bp): 9116
  Vector type: Mammalian Expression
  Selectable markers: Blasticidin
Growth in bacteria
  Bacterial resistance: Ampicillin, 100 μg/mL
  Growth temperature: 37°C
  Growth strain: DH5alpha
  Copy number: Unknown
Gene/Insert
  Gene/Insert name: AMPK-EV
  Species: S. cerevisiae (budding yeast), Synthetic; aequorea coerulescens
  Insert size (bp): 2300
  Promoter: CAGGS
  Cloning method: Restriction Enzyme; 5′ cloning site EcoRI (not destroyed); 3′ cloning site SalI (destroyed during cloning)
  Sequencing primers: 5′ pCAGGS-5'; 3′ IRES-reverse
Terms and licenses: Academic/Nonprofit Terms; Industry Terms: Not Available to Industry
How to cite: pPBbsr2-4031NES was a gift from Michiyuki Matsuda (Addgene plasmid # 105241 ; http://n2t.net/addgene:105241 ; RRID:Addgene_105241)
