>Addgene plasmid #105241 | pPBbsr2-4031NES | addgene partial sequence | sequence record 203641 | Addgene Partial NGS Result
GGGCCGGGGAGGGCTCGGGGGAGGGGCGCGGCGGCCCCCGGAGCGCCGGCGGCTGTCGAGGCGCGGCGAG
CCGCAGCCATTGCCTTTTATGGTAATCGTGCGAGAGGGCGCAGGGACTTCCTTTGTCCCAAATCTGTGCG
GAGCCGAAATCTGGGAGGCGCCGCCGCACCCCCTCTAGCGGGCGCGGGGCGAAGCGGTGCGGCGCCGGCA
GGAAGGAAATGGGCGGGGAGGGCCTTCGTGCGTCGCCGCGCCGCCGTCCCCTTCTCCCTCTCCAGCCTCG
GGGCTGTCCGCGGGGGGACGGCTGCCTTCGGGGGGGACGGGGCAGGGCGGGGTTCGGCTTCTGGCGTGTG
ACCGGCGGCTCTAGAGCCTCTGCTAACCATGTTCATGCCTTCTTCTTTTTCCTACAGCTCCTGGGCAACG
TGCTGGTTATTGTGCTGTCTCATCATTTTGGCAAAGAATTCGGCATGGTGAGCAAGGGCGAGGAGCTGTT
CACCGGGGTGGTGCCCATCCTGGTCGAGCTGGACGGCGACGTAAACGGCCACAAGTTCAGCGTGTCCGGC
GAGGGCGAGGGCGATGCCACCTACGGCAAGCTGACCCTGAAGCTTCTATGCACCACCGGCAAGCTGCCCG
TGCCCTGGCCCACCCTCGTGACCACCCTGGGCTACGGCCTGCAGTGCTTCGCCCGCTACCCCGACCACAT
GAAGCAGCACGACTTCTTCAAGTCCGCCATGCCCGAAGGCTACGTCCAGGAGCGCACCATCTTCTTCAAG
GACGACGGCAACTACAAGACCCGCGCCGAGGTGAAGTTCGAGGGCGACACCCTGGTGAACCGCATCGAGC
TGAAGGGCATCGACTTCAAGGAGGACGGCAACATCCTGGGGCACAAGCTGGAGTACAACTACAACAGCCA
CAACGTCTATATCACCGCCGACAAGCAGAAGAACGGCATCAAGGCCAACTTCAAGATCCGCCACAACATC
GAGGACGGCGGCGTGCAGCTCGCCGACCACTACCAGCAGAACACCCCCATCGGCGACGGCCCCGTGCTGC
TGCCCGACAACCACTACCTGAGCTACCAGTCCGCCCTGTTCAAAGACCCCAACGAGAAGCGCGATCACAT
GGTCCTGCTGGAGTTCCTGACCGCCGCCGGGATCACTGAGGGCATGAACGAGCTGTACCTCGAGAAGTTT
TCTCAAGAACAGATCGGCGAAAACATTGTGTGCAGGGTCATTTGTACCACGGGTCAAATTCCCATCCGAG
ATTTGTCAGCTGATATTTCACAAGTGCTTAAGGAAAAACGATCCATAAAGAAAGTTTGGACATTTGGTAG
AAACCCAGCCTGTGACTATCATTTAGGAAACATTTCAAGACTGTCAAATAAGCATTTCCAAATACTACTA
GGAGAAGACGGTAACCTTTTATTGAATGACATTTCCACTAATGGGACCTGGTTAAATGGGCAAAAAGTCG
AGAAGAACAGCAATCAGTTACTGTCCCAAGGTGATGAAATAACCGTTGGTGTAGGCGTGGAATCAGATAT
TTTATCTCTGGTCATTTTCATAAACGACAAATTTAAGCAGTGCCTGGAGCAGAACAAAGTTGATCGCGGT
ACCAGTGCTGGTGGTAGTGCTGGTGGTAGTGCTGGTGGTAGTGCTGGTGGTAGTGCTGGTGGTTCCGGCA
GTGCTGGTGGTAGTGCTGGTGGTAGTACCAGTGCTGGTGGTAGTGCTGGTGGTAGTGCTGGTGGTAGTGC
TGGTGGTAGTGCTGGTGGTTSCGGCAGTGCTGGTGGTAGTGCTGGTGGTAGTACCAGTGCTGGTGGTAGT
GCTGGTGGTAGTGCTGGTGGTAGTGCTGGTGGTAGTGCTGGTGGTTCCGGCAGTGCTGGTGGTAGTGCTG
GTGGTAGTACCAGTGCTGGTGGTAGTGCTGGTGGTAGTGCTGGTGGTAGTGCTGGTGGTAGTGCTGGTGG
TTCCGGAGGCAGCGGCGAGGGCAGCACCAAGATGAGGAGGGTGGCCACCCTGGTGGACCTGGGCACCGGC
GGCAGCGAGCTGGGCGGCCGCATGGTGAGCAAGGGCGAGGAGCTGTTCACCGGGGTGGTGCCCATCCTGG
TCGAGCTGGACGGCGACGTAAACGGCCACAGGTTCAGCGTGTCCGGCGAGGGCGAGGGCGATGCCACCTA
CGGCAAGCTGACCCTGAAGTTCATCTGCACCACCGGCAAGCTGCCCGTGCCCTGGCCCACCCTCGTGACC
ACCCTGACCTGGGGCGTGCAGTGCTTCAGCCGCTACCCCGACCACATGAAGCAGCACGACTTCTTCAAGT
CCGCCATGCCCGAAGGCTACGTCCAGGAGCGTACCATCTTCTTCAAGGACGACGGCAACTACAAGACCCG
CGCCGAGGTGAAGTTCGAGGGCGACACCCTGGTGAACCGCATCGAGCTGAAGGGCATCGGCTTCAAGGAG
GACGGCAACATCCTGGGGCACAAGCTAGAGTACAACTACATCAGCCACAACGTCTATATCACCGCCGACA
AGCAGAAGAACGGCATCAAGGCCCACTTCAAGATCCGCCACAACATCGAGGACGGCGGCGTGCAGCTCGC
CGACCACTACCAGCAGAACACCCCCATCGGCGACGGCCCCGTGCTGCTGCCCGACAACCACTACCTGAGC
ACCCAGTCCGCCCTGAGCAAAGACCCCAACGAGAAGCGCGATCACATGGTCCTGCTGGAGTTCGTGACCG
CCGCCGGGATCACTCTCGGCATGGACGAGCTGTCTAGACTGCAGCTGCCTCCTCTGGAACGCCTGACTCT
GGATTAAGTCGAGGGCCGGCGCGCCGCGGCCGGCCGCGGTAACAATTGTTAACTAACTTAAGCTAGCAAC
GGTTTCCCTCTAGCGGGATCAATTCCGCCCCCCCCCCCTAACGTTACTGGCCGAAGCCGCTTGGAATAAG
GCCGGTGTGCGTTTGTCTATATGTTATTTTCCACCATATTGCCGTCTTTTGGCAATGTGAGGGCCCGGAA
ACCTGGCCCTGTCTTCTTGACGAGCATTCCTAGGGGTCTTTCCCCTCTCGCCAAAGGAATGCAAGGTCTG
TTGAATGTCGTGAAGGAAGCAGTTCCTCTGGAAGCTTCTTGAAGACAAACAACGTCTGTAGCGACCCTTT
GCAGGCAGCGGAACCCCCCACCTGGCGACAGGTGCCTCTGCGGCCAAAAGCCACGTGTATAAGATACACC
TGCAAAGGCGGCACAACCCCAGTGCCACGTTGTGAGTTGGATAGTTGTGGAAAGAGTCAAATGGCTCTCC
TCAAGCGTATTCAACAAGGGGCTGAAGGATGCCCAGAAGGTACCCCATTGTATGGGATCTGATCTGGGGC
CTCGGTGCACATGCTTTACATGTGTTTAGTCGAGGTTAAAAAAACGTCTAGGCCCCCCGAACCACGGGGA
CGTGGTTTTCCTTTGAAAAACACGATAATACCATGGTCATGAAAACATTTAACATTTCTCAACAAGATCT
AGAATTAGTAGAAGTAGCGACAGAGAAGATTACAATGCTTTATGAGGATAATAAACATCATGTGGGAGCG
GCAATTCGTACGAAAACAGGAGAAATCATTTCGGCAGTACATATTGAAGCGTATATAGGACGAGTAACTG
TTTGTGCAGAAGCCATTGCGATTGGTAGTGCAGTTTCGAATGGACAAAAGGATTTTGACACGATTGTAGC
TGTTAGACACCCTTATTCTGACGAAGTAGATAGAAGTATTCGAGTGGTAAGTCCTTGTGGTATGTGTAGG
GAGTTGATTTCAGACTATGCACCAGATTGTTTTGTGTTAATAGAAATGAATGGCAAGTTAGTCAAAACTA
CGATTGAAGAACTCATTCCACTCAAATATACCCGAAATTAAAAGTCGAGATGCATCGATGATCTAGAGCT
CGCTGATCAGCCTCGACTGTGCCTTCTAGTTGCCAGCCATCTGTTGTTTGCCCCTCCCCCGTGCCTTCCT
TGACCCTGGAAGGTGCCACTCCCACTGTCCTTTCCTAATAAAATGAGGAAATTGCATCGCATTGTCTGAG
TAGGTGTCATTCTATTCTGGGGGGTGGGGTGGGGCAGGACAGCAAGGGGGAGGATTGGGAAGACAATAGC
AGGCATGCTGGGGATGCGGTGGGCTCTATGGCTTCTGAGGCGGAAAGAACCTGCAGCCCAAGCTTGGCGT
AATCATGGTCATAGCTGTTTCCTGTGTGAAATTGTTATCCGCTCACAATTCCACACAACATACGAGCCGG
AAGCATAAAGTGTAAAGCCTGGGGTGCCTAATGAGTGAGCTAACTCACATTAATTGCGTTGCGCTCACTG
CCCGCTTTCCAGTCGGGAAACCTGTCGTGCCAGCGGATCTTAAAAGTTTTGTTACTTTATAGAAGAAATT
TTGAGTTTTTGTTTTTTTTTAATAAATAAATAAACATAAATAAATTGTTTGTTGAATTTATTATTAGTAT
GTAAGTGTAAATATAATAAAACTTAATATCTATTCAAATTAATAAATAAACCTCGATATACAGACCGATA
AAACACATGCGTCAATTTTACGCATGATTATCTTTAACGTACGTCACAATATGATTATCTTTCTAGGGTT
AATCTAGTATACGCGTTTAATTAATCCAGCTTTTGTTCCCTTTAGTGAGGGTTAATTGCGCGCTTGGCGT
AATCATGGTCATAGCTGTTTCCTGTGTGAAATTGTTATCCGCTCACAATTCCACACAACATACGAGCCGG
AAGCATAAAGTGTAAAGCCTGGGGTGCCTAATGAGTGAGCTAACTCACATTAATTGCGTTGCGCTCACTG
CCCGCTTTCCAGTCGGGAAACCTGTCGTGCCAGCTGCATTAATGAATCGGCCAACGCGCGGGGAGAGGCG
GTTTGCGTATTGGGCGCTCTTCCGCTTCCTCGCTCACTGACTCGCTGCGCTCGGTCGTTCGGCTGCGGCG
AGCGGTATCAGCTCACTCAAAGGCGGTAATACGGTTATCCACAGAATCAGGGGATAACGCAGGAAAGAAC
ATGTGAGCAAAAGGCCAGCAAAAGGCCAGGAACCGTAAAAAGGCCGCGTTGCTGGCGTTTTTCCATAGGC
TCCGCCCCCCTGACGAGCATCACAAAAATCGACGCTCAAGTCAGAGGTGGCGAAACCCGACAGGACTATA
AAGATACCAGGCGTTTCCCCCTGGAAGCTCCCTCGTGCGCTCTCCTGTTCCGACCCTGCCGCTTACCGGA
TACCTGTCCGCCTTTCTCCCTTCGGGAAGCGTGGCGCTTTCTCATAGCTCACGCTGTAGGTATCTCAGTT
CGGTGTAGGTCGTTCGCTCCAAGCTGGGCTGTGTGCACGAACCCCCCGTTCAGCCCGACCGCTGCGCCTT
ATCCGGTAACTATCGTCTTGAGTCCAACCCGGTAAGACACGACTTATCGCCACTGGCAGCAGCCACTGGT
AACAGGATTAGCAGAGCGAGGTATGTAGGCGGTGCTACAGAGTTCTTGAAGTGGTGGCCTAACTACGGCT
ACACTAGAAGAACAGTATTTGGTATCTGCGCTCTGCTGAAGCCAGTTACCTTCGGAAAAAGAGTTGGTAG
CTCTTGATCCGGCAAACAAACCACCGCTGGTAGCGGTGGTTTTTTTGTTTGCAAGCAGCAGATTACGCGC
AGAAAAAAAGGATCTCAAGAAGATCCTTTGATCTTTTCTACGGGGTCTGACGCTCAGTGGAACGAAAACT
CACGTTAAGGGATTTTGGTCATGAGATTATCAAAAAGGATCTTCACCTAGATCCTTTTAAATTAAAAATG
AAGTTTTAAATCAATCTAAAGTATATATGAGTAAACTTGGTCTGACAGTTACCAATGCTTAATCAGTGAG
GCACCTATCTCAGCGATCTGTCTATTTCGTTCATCCATAGTTGCCTGACTCCCCGTCGTGTAGATAACTA
CGATACGGGAGGGCTTACCATCTGGCCCCAGTGCTGCAATGATACCGCGAGACCCACGCTCACCGGCTCC
AGATTTATCAGCAATAAACCAGCCAGCCGGAAGGGCCGAGCGCAGAAGTGGTCCTGCAACTTTATCCGCC
TCCATCCAGTCTATTAATTGTTGCCGGGAAGCTAGAGTAAGTAGTTCGCCAGTTAATAGTTTGCGCAACG
TTGTTGCCATTGCTACAGGCATCGTGGTGTCACGCTCGTCGTTTGGTATGGCTTCATTCAGCTCCGGTTC
CCAACGATCAAGGCGAGTTACATGATCCCCCATGTTGTGCAAAAAAGCGGTTAGCTCCTTCGGTCCTCCG
ATCGTTGTCAGAAGTAAGTTGGCCGCAGTGTTATCACTCATGGTTATGGCAGCACTGCATAATTCTCTTA
CTGTCATGCCATCCGTAAGATGCTTTTCTGTGACTGGTGAGTACTCAACCAAGTCATTCTGAGAATAGTG
TATGCGGCGACCGAGTTGCTCTTGCCCGGCGTCAATACGGGATAATACCGCGCCACATAGCAGAACTTTA
AAAGTGCTCATCATTGGAAAACGTTCTTCGGGGCGAAAACTCTCAAGGATCTTACCGCTGTTGAGATCCA
GTTCGATGTAACCCACTCGTGCACCCAACTGATCTTCAGCATCTTTTACTTTCACCAGCGTTTCTGGGTG
AGCAAAAACAGGAAGGCAAAATGCCGCAAAAAAGGGAATAAGGGCGACACGGAAATGTTGAATACTCATA
CTCTTCCTTTTTCAATATTATTGAAGCATTTATCAGGGTTATTGTCTCATGAGCGGATACATATTTGAAT
GTATTTAGAAAAATAAACAAATAGGGGTTCCGCGCACATTTCCCCGAAAAGTGCCACCTAAATTGTAAGC
GTTAATATTTTGTTAAAATTCGCGTTAAATTTTTGTTAAATCAGCTCATTTTTTAACCAATAGGCCGAAA
TCGGCAAAATCCCTTATAAATCAAAAGAATAGACCGAGATAGGGT
[37 nt withheld, positions 6976-7012]
AAAGAACGTGGACTCCAACGTCAAAGG
[49 nt withheld, positions 7040-7088]
T
[91 nt withheld, positions 7090-7180]
G
[124 nt withheld, positions 7182-7305]
CCCATTCGCCATTCAGGCTGCGCAACTGTTGGGAAGGGCGATCGGTGCGGGCCTCTTCGCTATTACGCCA
GCTGGCGAAAGGGGGATGTGCTGCAAGGCGATTAAGTTGGGTAACGCCAGGGTTTTCCCAGTCACGACGT
TGTAAAACGACGGCCAGTGAGCGCGCGTAATACGACTCACTATAGGGCGAATTGGGGCGCGCCATTCTAG
ATTAACCCTAGAAAGATAGTCTGCGTAAAATTGACGCATGCATTCTTGAAATATTGCTCTCTCTTTCTAA
ATAGCGCGAATCCGTCGCTGTGCATTTAGGACATCTCAGTCGCCGCTTGGAGCTCCCGTGAGGCGTGCTT
GTCAATGCGGTAAGTGTCACTGATTTTGAACTATAACGACCGCGTGAGTCAAAATGACGCATGATTATCT
TTTACGTGACTTTTAAGATTTAACTCATACGATAATTATATTGTTATTTCATGTTCTACTTACGTGATAA
CTTATTATATATATATTTTCTTGTTATAGATATCAACTAGAATGCTAGCATGGGCCCATCTCGACATTGA
TTATTGACTAGTTATTAATAGTAATCAATTACGGGGTCATTAGTTCATAGCCCATATATGGAGTTCCGCG
TTACATAACTTACGGTAAATGGCCCGCCTGGCTGACCGCCCAACGACCCCCGCCCATTGACGTCAATAAT
GACGTATGTTCCCATAGTAACGCCAATAGGGACTTTCCATTGACGTCAATGGGTGGAGTATTTACGGTAA
ACTGCCCACTTGGCAGTACATCAAGTGTATCATATGCCAAGTACGCCCCCTATTGACGTCAATGACGGTA
AATGGCCCGCCTGGCATTATGCCCAGTACATGACCTTATGGGACTTTCCTACTTGGCAGTACATCTACGT
ATTAGTCATCGCTATTACCATG
